Addgene plasmid #31370: pNFPBA
Depositing lab: Aziz Sancar. Depositing organization: University of North Carolina at Chapel Hill. Publication: Biochemical analysis of the canonical model for the mammalian circadian clock. Ye R, Selby CP, Ozturk N, Annayev Y, Sancar A. J Biol Chem. 2011 Jul 22;286(29):25891-902. doi: 10.1074/jbc.M111.254680. Epub 2011 May 25. PubMed 21613214.
Backbone
  Vector backbone: pBABE-puro
  Backbone size w/o insert (bp): 5169
  Vector type: Mammalian Expression, Retroviral
Growth in bacteria
  Bacterial resistance: Ampicillin, 100 μg/mL
  Growth temperature: 37°C
  Growth strain: DH5alpha
  Copy number: High Copy
Gene/Insert
  Gene/Insert name: Per2
  Species: M. musculus (mouse)
  Insert size (bp): 3797
  Entrez Gene: Per2 (a.k.a. mKIAA0347, mPer2)
  Tag / fusion protein: flag (N terminal on insert)
  Cloning method: Restriction Enzyme; 5′ cloning site BamHI (destroyed during cloning); 3′ cloning site SalI (destroyed during cloning)
  Sequencing primers: 5′ N/A
Terms and licenses: Academic/Nonprofit Terms; Industry Terms: Not Available to Industry
How to cite: pNFPBA was a gift from Aziz Sancar (Addgene plasmid # 31370 ; http://n2t.net/addgene:31370 ; RRID:Addgene_31370)
