[The description below was written by a language model from this plasmid's Addgene catalogue record.]
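Description:
pNFPBA is a retroviral mammalian expression plasmid built on the pBABE-puro backbone (about 5.2 kb without insert) and carrying the mouse Per2 coding sequence as an insert of roughly 3.8 kb. The Per2 open reading frame bears an N-terminal FLAG epitope tag, which allows the protein to be detected or immunoprecipitated with anti-FLAG reagents. The insert was placed between the BamHI and SalI sites of the backbone, and both sites were destroyed during cloning, so the fragment cannot be released with those enzymes. In bacteria the plasmid is maintained at high copy number under ampicillin selection.

No feature table accompanies the record, so the regulatory elements are not explicitly listed. As a general property of the pBABE-puro family, the cloned gene sits between Moloney murine leukemia virus long terminal repeats with a packaging signal: the 5′ LTR drives transcription of the insert, and a separate internal promoter expresses a puromycin resistance gene for selecting transduced mammalian cells. When introduced into a packaging cell line that supplies the viral structural and enzymatic proteins in trans, such a vector yields replication-defective retrovirus that integrates stably into dividing target cells.

Per2 encodes a core negative-arm component of the mammalian circadian clock, and the associated publication concerns biochemical analysis of the canonical clock model. The construct is therefore suited to generating cell lines that stably express FLAG-tagged mouse PER2 for studying its interactions with other clock proteins and its role in the transcriptional feedback loop.
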