>Addgene plasmid #31370 | pNFPBA | addgene partial sequence | sequence record 36521 | pBABE5'
TCATGGACTCAAGACGATGACGACAAGGGAATGAATGGATACGTGGACTTCTCCCCAAGTCCCACCAGTC
CCACCAAGGAGCCAGGGGCACCTCAGCCCACCCAGGCTGTGCTCCAGGAAGACGTGGACATGAGCAGTGG
CTCCAGCGGAAACGAGAACTGCTCCACGGGACGGGACTCTCAGGGCAGTGACTGCGACGACAATGGGAAG
GAGCTGCGGATGCTCGTGGAATCTTCCAACACTCACCCCAGCCCTGATGATGCCTTCAGACTCATGATGA
CAGAGGCAGAGCACAACCCCTCCACGAGCGGCTGCAGTAGTGAGCAGTCTGCCAAAGCTGACGCACACAA
AGAACTGATAAGGACCCTGAAGGAGCTGAAGGTCCACCTCCCTGCAGACAAGAAGGCCAAGGGGAAGGCC
AGCACGCTGGCAACCTTGAAGTATGCCCTGCGGAGCGTGAAGCAGGTGAAGGCTAATGAGGAGTACTACC
AGCTGCTAATGTCCAGTGAGAGCCAGCCCTGCAGTGTGGATGTGCCTTCCTACAGCATGGAGCAGGTTGA
GGGCATTACCTCCGAGTATATCGTGAAGAACGCGGATATGTTTGCTGTGGCTGTGTCCCTGGTTTCTGGG
AAGATCCTGTACATCTCTAACCAAGTGGCCTCCATCTTTCACTGTAAGAAGGACGCCTTCAGTGATGCCA
AGTTTGTGGAGTTCCTGGCTCCTCATGACGTCAGTGTGTTCCACAGCTACACCACCCCTTACAAGCTTCC
GCCCTGGAGTGTGTGCAGCGGCTTAGATTCTTTCACTCAGGAGTGCATGGAGGAGAAATCTTTTTTCTGC
CGTGTCAGTGTTGGGAAACACCACGAGAATGAGATTCGCTACCAGCCCTTTCGCATGACA
