>Addgene plasmid #31370 | pNFPBA | addgene partial sequence | sequence record 36522 | pBABE5'
CATGGACTACAAAGACGATGACGACAAGGGAATGAATGGATACGTGGACTTCTCCCCAAGTCCCACCAGT
CCCACCAAGGAGCCAGGGGCACCTCAGCCCACCCAGGCTGTGCTCCAGGAAGACGTGGACATGAGCAGTG
GCTCCAGCGGAAACGAGAACTGCTCCACGGGACGGGACTCTCAGGGCAGTGACTGCGACGACAATGGGAA
GGAGCTGCGGATGCTCGTGGAATCTTCCAACACTCACCCCAGCCCTGATGATGCCTTCAGACTCATGATG
ACAGAGGCAGAGCACAACCCCTCCACGAGCGGCTGCAGTAGTGAGCAGTCTGCCAAAGCTGACGCACACA
AAGAACTGATAAGGACCCTGAAGGAGCTGAAGGTCCACCTCCCTGCAGACAAGAAGGCCAAGGGGAAGGC
CAGCACGCTGGCAACCTTGAAGTATGCCCTGCGGAGCGTGAAGCAGGTGAAGGCTAATGAGGAGTACTAC
CAGCTGCTAATGTCCAGTGAGAGCCAGCCCTGCAGTGTGGATGTGCCTTCCTACAGCATGGAGCAGGTTG
AGGGCATTACCTCCGAGTATATCGTGAAGAACGCGGATATGTTTGCTGTGGCTGTGTCCCTGGTTTCTGG
GAAGATCCTGTACATCTCTAACCAAGTGGCCTCCATCTTTCACTGTAAGAAGGACGCCTTCAGTGATGCC
AAGTTTGTGGAGTTCCTGGCTCCTCATGACGTCAGTGTGTTCCACAGCTACACCACCCCTTACAAGCTTC
CGCCCTGGAGTGTGTGCAGCGGCTTAGATTCTTTCACTCAGGAGTGCATGGAGGAGAAATCTTTTTTCTG
CCGTGTCAGTGTTGGGAAACACCACGAGAATGAGATTCGCTACCAGCCCTTTCGCATGACACCCTACCTG
GTCAAGGTGC
